>Addgene plasmid #159966 | AAV-Synapsin-mTurquoise2-optoJNKi-WPRE | addgene full sequence | sequence record 315028 | Addgene NGS Result
CCTGCAGGCAGCTGCGCGCTCGCTCGCTCACTGAGGCCGCCCGGGCGTCGGGCGACCTTTGGTCGCCCGG
CCTCAGTGAGCGAGCGAGCGCGCAGAGAGGGAGTGGCCAACTCCATCACTAGGGGTTCCTGCGGCCGCAC
GCGTGTGTCTAGACTGCAGAGGGCCCTGCGTATGAGTGCAAGTGGGTTTTAGGACCAGGATGAGGCGGGG
TGGGGGTGCCTACCTGACGACCGACCCCGACCCACTGGACAAGCACCCAACCCCCATTCCCCAAATTGCG
CATCCCCTATCAGAGAGGGGGAGGGGAAACAGGATGCGGCGAGGCGCGTGCGCACTGCCAGCTTCAGCAC
CGCGGACAGTGCCTTCGCCCCCGCCTGGCGGCGCGCGCCACCGCCGCCTCAGCACTGAAGGCGCGCTGAC
GTCACTCGCCGGTCCCCCGCAAACTCCCCTTCCCGGCCACCTTGGTCGCGTCCGCGCCGCCGCCGGCCCA
GCCGGACCGCACCACGCGAGGCGCGAGATAGGGGGGCACGGGCGCGACCATCTGCGCTGCGGCGCCGGCG
ACTCAGCGCTGCCTCAGTCTGCGGTGGGCAGCGGAGGAGTCGTGTCGTGCCTGAGAGCGCAGTCGAGAAG
GTACAGCTAGCGCTACCGGTCGCCACCATGGTGAGCAAGGGCGAGGAGCTGTTCACCGGGGTGGTGCCCA
TCCTGGTCGAGCTGGACGGCGACGTAAACGGCCACAAGTTCAGCGTGTCCGGCGAGGGCGAGGGCGATGC
CACCTACGGCAAGCTGACCCTGAAGTTCATCTGCACCACCGGCAAGCTGCCCGTGCCCTGGCCCACCCTC
GTGACCACCCTGTCCTGGGGCGTGCAGTGCTTCGCCCGCTACCCCGACCACATGAAGCAGCACGACTTCT
TCAAGTCCGCCATGCCCGAAGGCTACGTCCAGGAGCGCACCATCTTCTTCAAGGACGACGGCAACTACAA
GACCCGCGCCGAGGTGAAGTTCGAGGGCGACACCCTGGTGAACCGCATCGAGCTGAAGGGCATCGACTTC
AAGGAGGACGGCAACATCCTGGGGCACAAGCTGGAGTACAACTACTTTAGCGACAACGTCTATATCACCG
CCGACAAGCAGAAGAACGGCATCAAGGCCAACTTCAAGATCCGCCACAACATCGAGGACGGCGGCGTGCA
GCTCGCCGACCACTACCAGCAGAACACCCCCATCGGCGACGGCCCCGTGCTGCTGCCCGACAACCACTAC
CTGAGCACCCAGTCCAAGCTTAGCAAAGACCCCAACGAGAAGCGCGATCACATGGTCCTGCTGGAGTTCG
TGACCGCCGCCGGGATCACTCTCGGCATGGACGAGCTGTACAAGTCCGGACTCAGATCTCGAGCTCAAGC
TTCGAATTCACTGGCAACAACACTGGAGAGAATCGAGAAAAACTTCGTCATCACCGACCCTAGACTGCCC
GATAATCCTATCATCTTCGCCTCCGACTCATTTCTCCAGCTCACTGAGTACTCTCGGGAGGAAATTCTGG
GCCGGAATTGCCGGTTCCTCCAGGGACCTGAAACCGATAGAGCCACTGTCCGAAAAATCCGGGATGCCAT
CGACAATCAGACTGAGGTGACCGTCCAGCTCATCAATTACACCAAATCTGGCAAAAAATTCTGGAACCTG
TTCCACCTCCAGCCTATGAGAGATCAGAAGGGCGACGTCCAGTACTTTATTGGCGTCCAGCTGGATGGAA
CTGAACATGTGAGGGACGCTGCAGAACGAGAGGGCGTGATGCTCATCAAAAAAACCGCCGAAAACATCGA
TGAGGCCGCTAAAGAGCTGTCTAGAAGACCCAAACGACCAACCACACTGAACCTCTTCTAGGATCCGCGG
CCGCTAGATAACTGAAATCAACCTCTGGATTACAAAATTTGTGAAAGATTGACTGGTATTCTTAACTATG
TTGCTCCTTTTACGCTATGTGGATACGCTGCTTTAATGCCTTTGTATCATGCTATTGCTTCCCGTATGGC
CTTCATTTTCTCCTCCTTGTATAAATCCTGGTTGCTGTCTCTTTATGAGGAGTTGTGGCCCGTTGTCAGG
CAACGTGGCGTGGTGTGCACTGTGTTTGCTGACGCAACCCCCACTGGTTGGGGCATTGCCACCACCTGTC
AGCTCCTTTCCGGGACTTTCGCTTTCCCCCTCCCTATTGCCACGGCGGAACTCATCGCCGCCTGCCTTGC
CCGCTGCTGGACAGGGGCTCGGCTGTTGGGCACTGACAATTCCGTGGTGTTGTCGGGGAAATCATCGTCC
TTTCCTTGGCTGCTCGCCTATGTTGCCACCTGGATTCTGCGCGGGACGTCCTTCTGCTACGTCCCTTCGG
CCCTCAATCCAGCGGACCTTCCTTCCCGCGGCCTGCTGCCGGCTCTGCGGCCTCTTCCGCGTCTTCGCCT
TCGCCCTCAGACGAGTCGGATCTCCCTTTGGGCCGCCTCCCCGCATCGATTGTACCGCGGGCCCGGGATC
TACGGGTGGCATCCCTGTGACCCCTCCCCAGTGCCTCTCCTGGCCCTGGAAGTTGCCACTCCAGTGCCCA
CCAGCCTTGTCCTAATAAAATTAAGTTGCATCATTTTGTCTGACTAGGTGTCCTTCTATAATATTATGGG
GTGGAGGGGGGTGGTATGGAGCAAGGGGCAAGTTGGGAAGACAACCTGTAGGGCCTGCGGGGTCTATTGG
GAACCAAGCTGGAGTGCAGTGGCACAATCTTGGCTCACTGCAATCTCCGCCTCCTGGGTTCAAGCGATTC
TCCTGCCTCAGCCTCCCGAGTTGTTGGGATTCCAGGCATGCATGACCAGGCTCAGCTAATTTTTGTTTTT
TTGGTAGAGACGGGGTTTCACCATATTGGCCAGGCTGGTCTCCAACTCCTAATCTCAGGTGATCTACCCA
CCTTGGCCTCCCAAATTGCTGGGATTACAGGCGTGAACCACTGCTCCCTTCCCTGTCCTTCTGATTTTGT
AGGTAACCACGTGCGGACCGAGCGGCCGCAGGAACCCCTAGTGATGGAGTTGGCCACTCCCTCTCTGCGC
GCTCGCTCGCTCACTGAGGCCGGGCGACCAAAGGTCGCCCGACGCCCGGGCTTTGCCCGGGCGGCCTCAG
TGAGCGAGCGAGCGCGCAGCTGCCTGCAGGGGCGCCTGATGCGGTATTTTCTCCTTACGCATCTGTGCGG
TATTTCACACCGCATA
[95 nt withheld, positions 3237-3331]
T
[46 nt withheld, positions 3333-3378]
C
[141 nt withheld, positions 3380-3520]
CCTTTGACGTTGGAGTCCACGTTCTTT
[37 nt withheld, positions 3548-3584]
ACTCTATCTCGGGCTATTCTTTTGATTTATAAGGGATTTTGCCGATTTCGGTCTATTGGTTAAAAAATGA
GCTGATTTAACAAAAATTTAACGCGAATTTTAACAAAATATTAACGTTTACAATTTTATGGTGCACTCTC
AGTACAATCTGCTCTGATGCCGCATAGTTAAGCCAGCCCCGACACCCGCCAACACCCGCTGACGCGCCCT
GACGGGCTTGTCTGCTCCCGGCATCCGCTTACAGACAAGCTGTGACCGTCTCCGGGAGCTGCATGTGTCA
GAGGTTTTCACCGTCATCACCGAAACGCGCGAGACGAAAGGGCCTCGTGATACGCCTATTTTTATAGGTT
AATGTCATGATAATAATGGTTTCTTAGACGTCAGGTGGCACTTTTCGGGGAAATGTGCGCGGAACCCCTA
TTTGTTTATTTTTCTAAATACATTCAAATATGTATCCGCTCATGAGACAATAACCCTGATAAATGCTTCA
ATAATATTGAAAAAGGAAGAGTATGAGTATTCAACATTTCCGTGTCGCCCTTATTCCCTTTTTTGCGGCA
TTTTGCCTTCCTGTTTTTGCTCACCCAGAAACGCTGGTGAAAGTAAAAGATGCTGAAGATCAGTTGGGTG
CACGAGTGGGTTACATCGAACTGGATCTCAACAGCGGTAAGATCCTTGAGAGTTTTCGCCCCGAAGAACG
TTTTCCAATGATGAGCACTTTTAAAGTTCTGCTATGTGGCGCGGTATTATCCCGTATTGACGCCGGGCAA
GAGCAACTCGGTCGCCGCATACACTATTCTCAGAATGACTTGGTTGAGTACTCACCAGTCACAGAAAAGC
ATCTTACGGATGGCATGACAGTAAGAGAATTATGCAGTGCTGCCATAACCATGAGTGATAACACTGCGGC
CAACTTACTTCTGACAACGATCGGAGGACCGAAGGAGCTAACCGCTTTTTTGCACAACATGGGGGATCAT
GTAACTCGCCTTGATCGTTGGGAACCGGAGCTGAATGAAGCCATACCAAACGACGAGCGTGACACCACGA
TGCCTGTAGCAATGGCAACAACGTTGCGCAAACTATTAACTGGCGAACTACTTACTCTAGCTTCCCGGCA
ACAATTAATAGACTGGATGGAGGCGGATAAAGTTGCAGGACCACTTCTGCGCTCGGCCCTTCCGGCTGGC
TGGTTTATTGCTGATAAATCTGGAGCCGGTGAGCGTGGGTCTCGCGGTATCATTGCAGCACTGGGGCCAG
ATGGTAAGCCCTCCCGTATCGTAGTTATCTACACGACGGGGAGTCAGGCAACTATGGATGAACGAAATAG
ACAGATCGCTGAGATAGGTGCCTCACTGATTAAGCATTGGTAACTGTCAGACCAAGTTTACTCATATATA
CTTTAGATTGATTTAAAACTTCATTTTTAATTTAAAAGGATCTAGGTGAAGATCCTTTTTGATAATCTCA
TGACCAAAATCCCTTAACGTGAGTTTTCGTTCCACTGAGCGTCAGACCCCGTAGAAAAGATCAAAGGATC
TTCTTGAGATCCTTTTTTTCTGCGCGTAATCTGCTGCTTGCAAACAAAAAAACCACCGCTACCAGCGGTG
GTTTGTTTGCCGGATCAAGAGCTACCAACTCTTTTTCCGAAGGTAACTGGCTTCAGCAGAGCGCAGATAC
CAAATACTGTTCTTCTAGTGTAGCCGTAGTTAGGCCACCACTTCAAGAACTCTGTAGCACCGCCTACATA
CCTCGCTCTGCTAATCCTGTTACCAGTGGCTGCTGCCAGTGGCGATAAGTCGTGTCTTACCGGGTTGGAC
TCAAGACGATAGTTACCGGATAAGGCGCAGCGGTCGGGCTGAACGGGGGGTTCGTGCACACAGCCCAGCT
TGGAGCGAACGACCTACACCGAACTGAGATACCTACAGCGTGAGCTATGAGAAAGCGCCACGCTTCCCGA
AGGGAGAAAGGCGGACAGGTATCCGGTAAGCGGCAGGGTCGGAACAGGAGAGCGCACGAGGGAGCTTCCA
GGGGGAAACGCCTGGTATCTTTATAGTCCTGTCGGGTTTCGCCACCTCTGACTTGAGCGTCGATTTTTGT
GATGCTCGTCAGGGGGGCGGAGCCTATGGAAAAACGCCAGCAACGCGGCCTTTTTACGGTTCCTGGCCTT
TTGCTGGCCTTTTGCTCACATGT
Features (pLannotate 1.2.2; 17 found; start..end, strand, type, name):
     12..39      +  repeat_region  AAV2 ITR (fragment): inverted terminal repeat of adeno-associated virus serotype 2 inverted
     68..95      +  repeat_region  AAV2 ITR (fragment): inverted terminal repeat of adeno-associated virus serotype 2 inverted
    175..622     +  promoter       hSyn promoter: human synapsin I promoter; confers neuron-specific expression (Kügler et al., 2003)
    658..1374    +  CDS            mTurquoise2: mTurquoise2 is a basic (constitutively fluorescent) cyan fluorescent protein published in 2012, derived from Aequorea victoria. It is reported to be a rapidly-maturing monomer with very low acid sensitivity.
   1375..1409    +  misc_feature   MCS (fragment): multiple cloning site
   1432..1749    +  CDS            miniSOG: miniSOG is a basic (constitutively fluorescent) cyan fluorescent protein published in 2011, derived from Arabidopsis thaliana. It requires the cofactor flavin for fluorescence.
   1906..2494    +  misc_feature   WPRE: woodchuck hepatitis virus posttranscriptional regulatory element
   2502..2520    +  misc_feature   MCS (fragment): multiple cloning site
   2524..3000    +  polyA_signal   hGH poly(A) signal: human growth hormone polyadenylation signal
   3040..3180    +  repeat_region  AAV2 ITR: inverted terminal repeat of adeno-associated virus serotype 2 inverted
   3185..3236    -  misc_feature   bom (fragment): basis of mobility region from pBR322
   3255..3710    +  rep_origin     f1 ori (sequence partly withheld): f1 bacteriophage origin of replication; arrow indicates direction of (+) strand synthesis
   3711..3760    -  misc_feature   bom (fragment): basis of mobility region from pBR322
   3862..3897    -  CDS            rop (fragment): Rop protein, which maintains plasmids at low copy number; rop
   3992..4096    +  promoter       AmpR promoter: bla
   4097..4957    +  CDS            AmpR: β-lactamase; bla; confers resistance to ampicillin, carbenicillin, and related antibiotics
   5128..5716    +  rep_origin     ori: high-copy-number ColE1/pMB1/pBR322/pUC origin of replication
