[The description below was written by a language model from this plasmid's Addgene catalogue record and pLannotate feature annotations shown in this document.]
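Description:
AAV-Synapsin-mTurquoise2-optoJNKi-WPRE is an adeno-associated virus transfer plasmid for neuron-targeted mammalian expression of a light-controlled inhibitor of c-Jun N-terminal kinase (JNK). The expression cassette lies between AAV2 inverted terminal repeats, which allow the intervening DNA to be packaged into recombinant AAV particles. The 3′ ITR is annotated in full, while the 5′ ITR is detected only as short fragments in the sequencing-derived record. In bacteria the plasmid is maintained through a high-copy ColE1/pUC-type origin and selected with ampicillin via the β-lactamase gene. An f1 phage origin and small remnants of pBR322 bom and rop sequences are also present in the backbone.

Expression is driven by the human synapsin I promoter, which restricts transcription to neurons. The synthetic insert, about 1.25 kb, encodes the cyan fluorescent protein mTurquoise2 fused through a short cloning-site linker to optoJNKi, a module derived from an earlier deposited plasmid. The automated annotation labels part of this region as miniSOG. This most likely reflects sequence similarity among phototropin LOV2 domains, since the record describes optoJNKi as a LOV2-based actuator rather than a miniSOG fusion. A WPRE downstream of the coding sequence enhances transcript stability and expression, and a human growth hormone polyadenylation signal terminates the message.

The stated design goal is to increase resonance energy transfer from mTurquoise2 to the LOV2 domain, making the inhibitor more sensitive to light actuation. The fluorescent donor therefore sensitises the photoswitch and, per the associated work, can also report its switching in situ. The depositor notes that the constructs are modular and were assembled iteratively.
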