Addgene plasmid #159966: AAV-Synapsin-mTurquoise2-optoJNKi-WPRE
Purpose: optogenetic JNK inhibitor with increased RET to LOV2 to increase actuation sensitivity
Depositing lab: Michael Courtney. Depositing organization: Turku Bioscience Centre. Publication: Resonance energy transfer sensitises and monitors in situ switching of LOV2-based optogenetic actuators. Li LL, Klein FM, Li Greci L, Popinigis A, Freudenberg F, Courtney MJ. Nat Commun. 2020 Oct 9;11(1):5107. doi: 10.1038/s41467-020-18816-8. PubMed 33037199.
Backbone
  Vector backbone: AAV
  Backbone size w/o insert (bp): 4543
  Vector type: Mammalian Expression, AAV
Growth in bacteria
  Bacterial resistance: Ampicillin, 100 μg/mL
  Growth temperature: 37°C
  Growth strain: NEB Stable
  Copy number: High Copy
Gene/Insert
  Gene/Insert name: mTurquoise2-optoJNKi
  Species: Synthetic
  Insert size (bp): 1250
  Mutation: synthetic
  Promoter: hSyn1
  Cloning method: Restriction Enzyme; 5′ cloning site multiple; modular (not destroyed); 3′ cloning site multiple; modular (unknown if destroyed)
  Sequencing primers: 5′ 3'Syn-fwd; 3′ WPRE-
Resource information
  A portion of this plasmid was derived from a plasmid made by: "optoJNKi" was from Addgene plasmid 89744.
Terms and licenses: Academic/Nonprofit Terms; Industry Terms: Not Available to Industry
Depositor comments: Constructs are multipart, modular and generated iteratively.
How to cite: AAV-Synapsin-mTurquoise2-optoJNKi-WPRE was a gift from Michael Courtney (Addgene plasmid # 159966 ; http://n2t.net/addgene:159966 ; RRID:Addgene_159966)
